Addgene plasmid #39579: KHBD00469
Depositing lab: Bart Deplancke. Depositing organization: Swiss Federal Institute of Technology (EPFL). Publication: Automated protein-DNA interaction screening of Drosophila regulatory elements. Korneel Hens, Jean-Daniel Feuz, Alina Isakova, Antonina Lagovitina, Andreas Massouras, Julien Bryois, Patrick Callaerts, Susan E. Celniker, Bart Deplancke. Nat Methods. 2011 Oct 30;8(12):1065-70. 10.1038/nmeth.1763 PubMed 22037703.
Backbone
  Vector backbone: pDONR221
  Backbone manufacturer: Invitrogen
  Backbone size w/o insert (bp): 2536
  Vector type: Gateway DONR vector
Growth in bacteria
  Bacterial resistance: Kanamycin, 50 μg/mL
  Growth temperature: 37°C
  Growth strain: DH5alpha
  Copy number: High Copy
Gene/Insert
  Gene/Insert name: CG5557 (alt names: FBgn0010768; sqz; squeeze)
  Species: D. melanogaster (fly)
  Insert size (bp): 1605
  Entrez Gene: sqz (a.k.a. Dmel_CG5557, CG5557, Dmel\CG5557, Sqz, anon-WO0118547.697, l(3)02102)
  Promoter: none
  Cloning method: Gateway Cloning
  Sequencing primers: 5′ M13-F20; 3′ M13R
Terms and licenses: Academic/Nonprofit Terms; Industry Terms: Not Available to Industry
Depositor comments: Please note that the ORFs in this collection were cloned open-ended (without a stop codon).
How to cite: KHBD00469 was a gift from Bart Deplancke (Addgene plasmid # 39579 ; http://n2t.net/addgene:39579 ; RRID:Addgene_39579)
