[The description below was written by a language model from this plasmid's Addgene catalogue record.]
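Description:
KHBD00469 is a Gateway entry clone built on the pDONR221 backbone (Invitrogen), carrying the open reading frame of the Drosophila melanogaster gene CG5557, better known as squeeze (sqz). The insert is recorded as 1605 bp in a backbone of about 2.5 kb once the donor cassette has been replaced. The plasmid is maintained in E. coli as a high-copy construct under kanamycin selection. No feature table accompanies the record, so the exact positions of the recombination sites and other backbone elements are not documented here. Because the ORF was introduced by Gateway cloning into a DONR vector, it would be expected to sit between attL sites generated by the BP reaction, with M13 forward and reverse primer sites flanking the insert for sequence verification.

The record lists no promoter, which is consistent with the role of an entry clone: it is not meant to express the gene itself but to act as a sequence-verified shuttle from which the ORF can be moved by LR recombination into destination vectors that supply promoters, tags and host-specific elements. The depositor notes that the ORFs in this collection were cloned open-ended, without a stop codon, so the sqz coding sequence can be fused in frame to C-terminal as well as N-terminal partners after transfer. The clone belongs to a collection associated with work on automated screening of protein–DNA interactions at Drosophila regulatory elements, so a likely use is transferring the ORF into vectors for such interaction assays, though the record does not name specific destination vectors.
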