>Addgene plasmid #39579 | KHBD00469 | depositor partial sequence | sequence record 50019 | KHBD00469 sequence 1605 bps
ATGGCCGAACTGCCGACGGCGCCGAACGGCGTCCCCAGCGGCGATTATCTGCACCGCTCCATCGATCAGC
TGCGTTCGCTGGGTCATCTGACCACCGCCCAATTGGTTCACGACTACAAGCCCTTCAACATTAGCGAATT
CCGGCAGAATGTCGCTGAGCGACTGGACTACTCGCTGAAGAACAGCCTGGTGCAGCACCAACAGCAAATG
GTCATGGAGCAGCAGCCACATCCCGATCAGCAGCAGCAGCAGCATCTGCATCACCCGCAACAGCAGCAGC
ACCCGCCGCAGCTGAAGGTCAGCTACAGTGCGCCCAACTCGCCGCCCACTCCACACGAGCAGCAGGAACA
GAAGTACGACCCGAATCGATCGCCGCCGCGTCAGCAGATGAGCAGCGCTAGCGGCAGTGGCAGCAACGGC
TCCTCGCCTGAGGAGGAAAGCCGACGGGGAGACGGTGATCAGGCCAAGCCCTACAAGTGTGGCTCGTGCA
GCAAGTCCTTTGCCAACTCCTCGTACCTGTCGCAGCACACGCGTATCCACCTGGGGATCAAGCCGTACCG
CTGCGAGATATGTCAGCGCAAGTTCACGCAATTGTCGCATCTCCAGCAGCACATCCGTACGCACACGGGT
GACAAACCGTACAAATGCCGGCACGCCGGCTGCCCGAAGGCCTTCTCGCAGCTATCCAATCTGCAGTCAC
ACTCGCGTTGTCATCAGACGGACAAGCCGTTCAAGTGCAACTCCTGCTACAAGTGCTTCAGCGACGAGAT
GACCCTGCTGGAGCACATTCCCAAGCACAAGGACTCCAAGCACCTGAAGACGCACATCTGCAATTTGTGT
GGCAAATCGTACACGCAAGAGACCTACCTTCAGAAACATCTGCAGAAGCACGCAGAGAAGGCGGAGAAGC
AGCAGCATCGCCACACGGCCCAGGTGGCTGCCCACCAGCAGCACGTACCGGCGAGCGGCATCGGCTTGAA
TTTGCAGCGCCAGGCCATGAACGATGTGAATGCCGCATATTGGGCCAAAATGGGCGCAGACAGTGCGGCG
GCTTCGCTGGCGGAAGCCATTCAGCAGCAGTTGCCGCAGGCCGGCGGTCAGCCGTATGGCAACTTTGCAT
CCCTGCAGCAGCAGCATCAGCAACAGCAGCAGGAACTGCTGCATCATCAGCGATTGGCAGACACGCCGGG
GCATTCGCATAGTCCTCACGAGGAGGCCGCGGGCGAGGATCTCGTCCTGCGCCAGTCAACACCAAAACAT
CACCTTCAGCAACAACAGCAGCAGCAGCAACAGCAGCAGGCCCAGCAGCAACAACAAGCGCAGCACCGGC
CATCGCCTGGACCGGGAAACTCGGCCTTCACTCCACTGTCGGCGACAGTGGCTCCACCGCCACATCTTCA
ACAGCATCGCGGTCCGCCAGGATCCGCCGCTGCCTATCTGTATCAGCAGAATGCGGCGGCAGCAGCAGCG
GCTTTTCCCACACAGCTCATCTCGCTTCACCAGATCCGAAACTATGCCCATCAGCCAGGAGCGGCGGGTC
TCATCGCTGGCGATCATCTCGCCTTGGGCCTGAGCGCTGTTAATGCCGCCAAAGAAAAGGCGCAA
