>Addgene plasmid #39579 | KHBD00469 | addgene partial sequence | sequence record 51559 | M13Rev
GATAAGCAATGCTTTCTTATAATGCCAACTTTGTACAAGAAAGTTGGCAATTGCGCCTTTTCTTTGGCGG
CATTAACAGCGCTCAGGCCCAAGGCGAGATGATCGCCAGCGATGAGACCCGCCGCTCCTGGCTGATGGGC
ATAGTTTCGGATCTGGTGAAGCGAGATGAGCTGTGTGGGAAAAGCCGCTGCTGCTGCCGCCGCATTCTGC
TGATACAGATAGGCAGCGGCGGATCCTGGCGGACCGCGATGCTGTTGAAGATGTGGCGGTGGAGCCACTG
TCGCCGACAGTGGAGTGAAGGCCGAGTTTCCCGGTCCAGGCGATGGCCGGTGCTGCGCTTGTTGTTGCTG
CTGGGCCTGCTGCTGTTGCTGCTGCTGCTGTTGTTGCTGAAGGTGATGTTTTGGTGTTGACTGGCGCAGG
ACGAGATCCTCGCCCGCGGCCTCCTCGTGAGGACTATGCGAATGCCCCGGCGTGTCTGCCAATCGCTGAT
GATGCAGCAGTTCCTGCTGCTGTTGCTGATGCTGCTGCTGCAGGGATGCAAAGTTGCCATACGGCTGACC
GCCGGCCTGCGGCAACTGCTGCTGAATGGCTTCCGCCAGCGAAGCCGCCGCACTGTCTGCGCCCATTTTG
GCCCAATATGCG
